Addgene plasmid #19752: pLB2 CAG P2Gm
Purpose: (Empty Backbone)
Depositing lab: Richard Hynes. Depositing organization: Massachusetts Institute of Technology. Publication: A system for Cre-regulated RNA interference in vivo. Stern P, Astrof S, Erkeland SJ, Schustak J, Sharp PA, Hynes RO. Proc Natl Acad Sci U S A. 2008 Sep 16. 105(37):13895-900. 10.1073/pnas.0806907105 PubMed 18779577.
Backbone
  Vector backbone: LB2
  Backbone size (bp): 10552
  Vector type: Mammalian Expression, Mouse Targeting, Lentiviral, RNAi
  Selectable markers: Puromycin
Growth in bacteria
  Bacterial resistance: Ampicillin, 100 μg/mL
  Growth temperature: 30°C
  Growth strain: Stbl3
  Growth instructions: grow in stbl3 cells at 30oC
  Copy number: Low Copy
Gene/Insert
  Gene/Insert name: None
  Cloning method: Restriction Enzyme; 5′ cloning site NotI (not destroyed); 3′ cloning site PmeI (not destroyed)
  Sequencing primers: 5′ GFP miR primer (GCTGGAGTTCGTGACCGCC)
Terms and licenses: Academic/Nonprofit Terms; Industry Terms: Not Available to Industry
Depositor comments: Lentiviral vector that constitutively expresses puromycin-resistance and GFP driven by the CAGGS promoter. See FLIP vector protocols (PDF from this page) for more information. Firefly hairpin sequence is - AAGGTATATTGCTGTTGACAGTGAGCGAGCTCCCGTGAATTGGAATCCTA GTGAAGCCACAGATGTAGGATTCCAATTCAGCGGGAGCCTGCCTACTGCC TCG
How to cite: pLB2 CAG P2Gm was a gift from Richard Hynes (Addgene plasmid # 19752 ; http://n2t.net/addgene:19752 ; RRID:Addgene_19752)
