[The description below was written by a language model from this plasmid's Addgene catalogue record and pLannotate feature annotations shown in this document.]
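Description:
pLB2 CAG P2Gm is an HIV-1-based lentiviral vector on the LB2 backbone, catalogued as an empty backbone for mammalian expression, RNAi and mouse work. It was deposited with a study describing a Cre-regulated RNA interference system, although this plasmid is described as the constitutive version and no recombinase sites are annotated in its feature table. It is propagated in E. coli through a ColE1/pUC-type origin and selected with ampicillin (AmpR). The record lists it as low copy and specifies a recombination-deficient strain, which is common for LTR-containing plasmids. The catalogue gives a backbone size of 10,552 bp, while the annotated depositor sequence is 10,656 nt.

An RSV promoter fused to a truncated 5' LTR drives the viral genome. This is followed by the Ψ packaging signal with a gag fragment, the RRE for Rev-dependent export, and the cPPT/CTS. The 3' end is annotated only as LTR fragments, a bGH polyadenylation signal and a further truncated LTR element, so its exact architecture cannot be read with confidence from the table.

The internal cassette uses the CAG (CAGGS) promoter, made up of the CMV enhancer, the chicken β-actin promoter and a chimeric intron. It transcribes a single reading frame encoding puromycin N-acetyltransferase, an F2A peptide and EGFP, so transduced cells are both puromycin-selectable and fluorescent. Downstream of EGFP, within the same transcript, lie human miR-30a 5' and 3' flanking sequences that form a microRNA-style shRNA scaffold, followed by a WPRE to boost expression. The depositor comments indicate a hairpin against firefly luciferase, presumably occupying this scaffold. NotI and PmeI are listed as the cloning sites. The vector therefore couples marker expression to constitutive Pol II-driven knockdown.
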