Features (pLannotate 1.2.2; 35 found; start..end, strand, type, name):
     31..83      -  misc_feature   bom (fragment): basis of mobility region from pBR322
    238..257     +  enhancer       CMV enhancer (fragment): human cytomegalovirus immediate early enhancer
    258..382     +  rep_origin     RSF ori (fragment): Plasmids containing the RSF 1030 origin of replication can be propagated in E. coli cells that contain additional plasmids with compatible origins.
    384..476     +  CDS            lacI (fragment): lac repressor; lacI; The lac repressor binds to the lac operator to inhibit transcription in E. coli. This inhibition can be relieved by adding lactose or isopropyl-β-D-thiogalactopyranoside (IPTG).
    489..510     +  protein_bind   CAP binding site: CAP binding activates transcription in the presence of cAMP. E. coli catabolite activator protein
    525..555     +  promoter       lac promoter: promoter for the E. coli lac operon
    559..581     +  protein_bind   lac operator (fragment): The lac repressor binds to the lac operator to inhibit transcription in E. coli. This inhibition can be relieved by adding lactose or isopropyl-β-D-thiogalactopyranoside (IPTG). lac repressor encoded by lacI
    641..862     +  promoter       RSV promoter: Rous sarcoma virus enhancer/promoter
    869..1049    +  LTR            5' LTR (truncated): truncated 5' long terminal repeat (LTR) from HIV-1
   1096..1221    +  misc_feature   HIV-1 Ψ: packaging signal of human immunodeficiency virus type 1
   1205..1543    +  CDS            HIV-1 gag (fragment): gag protein from human immunodeficiency virus 1; gag
   1720..1953    +  misc_feature   RRE: The Rev response element (RRE) of HIV-1 allows for Rev-dependent mRNA export from the nucleus to the cytoplasm.
   2330..2430    +  CDS            Rev (fragment): human immunodeficiency virus 1 (HIV-1) Rev protein; rev; enhances nuclear export of unspliced and incompletely spliced viral mRNAs
   2480..2597    +  misc_feature   cPPT/CTS: central polypurine tract and central termination sequence of HIV-1
   3119..3422    +  enhancer       CMV enhancer: human cytomegalovirus immediate early enhancer
   3424..3701    +  promoter       chicken β-actin promoter: No description available
   3703..4720    +  intron         chimeric intron: chimera between introns from chicken β-actin and rabbit β-globin
   4781..4798    +  misc_feature   MCS (fragment): multiple cloning site
   4821..5411    +  CDS            PuroR (fragment): puromycin N-acetyltransferase; pac from Streptomyces; confers resistance to puromycin
   5433..5498    +  CDS            F2A: 2A peptide from foot-and-mouth disease virus polyprotein Eukaryotic ribosomes fail to insert a peptide bond between the Gly and Pro residues, yielding separate polypeptides.
   5514..6230    +  CDS            EGFP: EGFP is a basic (constitutively fluorescent) green fluorescent protein published in 1996, derived from Aequorea victoria. It is reported to be a rapidly-maturing weak dimer with moderate acid sensitivity.
   6283..6376    +  ncRNA          5' miR-30a: sequence upstream of the 71-nt precursor of the human miR-30a microRNA (Zeng et al., 2002) miRNA
   6487..6599    +  ncRNA          3' miR-30a: sequence downstream of the 71-nt precursor of the human miR-30a microRNA (Zeng et al., 2002) miRNA
   6662..6685    +  misc_feature   MCS (fragment): pBluescript multiple cloning site
   6685..7273    +  misc_feature   WPRE: woodchuck hepatitis virus posttranscriptional regulatory element
   7274..7293    +  misc_feature   MCS (fragment): pBluescript multiple cloning site
   7295..7417    +  CDS            nef (fragment): NEF_HV1Z2 - Experimental evidence at protein level: Swiss-Prot protein existence level 1. Extracellular Nef protein targets CD4(+) T-lymphocytes for apoptosis by interacting with CXCR4 surface receptors. From Human immunodeficiency virus type 1 group M subtype D (isolate Z2/CDC-Z34) (HIV-1).
   8229..8309    +  CDS            nef (fragment): NEF_HV1Z2 - Experimental evidence at protein level: Swiss-Prot protein existence level 1. Extracellular Nef protein targets CD4(+) T-lymphocytes for apoptosis by interacting with CXCR4 surface receptors. From Human immunodeficiency virus type 1 group M subtype D (isolate Z2/CDC-Z34) (HIV-1).
   8311..8332    +  LTR            3' LTR (fragment): 3' long terminal repeat (LTR) from HIV-1
   8351..8411    +  ncRNA          mir-TAR: Accession: RF00250 - Trans-activation response element (TAR)
   8436..8643    +  polyA_signal   bGH poly(A) signal: bovine growth hormone polyadenylation signal
   8662..8842    +  LTR            5' LTR (truncated): truncated 5' long terminal repeat (LTR) from HIV-1
   8904..9492    -  rep_origin     ori: high-copy-number ColE1/pMB1/pBR322/pUC origin of replication
   9663..10523   -  CDS            AmpR: β-lactamase; bla; confers resistance to ampicillin, carbenicillin, and related antibiotics
  10524..10628   -  promoter       AmpR promoter: bla
>Addgene plasmid #19752 | pLB2 CAG P2Gm | depositor full sequence | sequence record 9359 | Author sequence
GTCGACGGATCGGGAGATCTCCCGATCCCCTATGGTGCACTCTCAGTACAATCTGCTCTGATGCCGCATA
GTTAAGCCAGTATCTGCTCCCTGCTTGTGTGTTGGAGGTCGCTGAGTAGTGCGCGAGCAAAATTTAAGCT
ACAACAAGGCAAGGCTTGACCGACAATTGCATGAAGAATCTGCTTAGGGTTAGGCGTTTTGCGCTGCTTC
GCGATGTACGGGCCAGATATACGCGTTGACATTGATTATTGACTAGTCATGTTCTTTCCTGCGTTATCCC
CTGATTCTGTGGATAACCGTATTACCGCCTTTGAGTGAGCTGATACCGCTCGCCGCAGCCGAACGACCGA
GCGCAGCGAGTCAGTGAGCGAGGAAGCGGAAGAGCGCCCAATACGCAAACCGCCTCTCCCCGCGCGTTGG
CCGATTCATTAATGCAGCTGGCACGACAGGTTTCCCGACTGGAAAGCGGGCAGTGAGCGCAACGCAATTA
ATGTGAGTTAGCTCACTCATTAGGCACCCCAGGCTTTACACTTTATGCTTCCGGCTCGTATGTTGTGTGG
AATTGTGAGCGGATAACAATTTCACACAGGAAACAGCTATGACCATGATTACGCCAAGCGCGCAATTAAC
CCTAGCTTAATGTAGTCTTATGCAATACTCTTGTAGTCTTGCAACATGGTAACGATGAGTTAGCAACATG
CCTTACAAGGAGAGAAAAAGCACCGTGCATGCCGATTGGTGGAAGTAAGGTGGTACGATCGTGCCTTATT
AGGAAGGCAACAGACGGGTCTGACATGGATTGGACGAACCACTGAATTGCCGCATTGCAGAGATATTGTA
TTTAAGTGCCTAGCTCGATACAATAAACGGGTCTCTCTGGTTAGACCAGATCTGAGCCTGGGAGCTCTCT
GGCTAACTAGGGAACCCACTGCTTAAGCCTCAATAAAGCTTGCCTTGAGTGCTTCAAGTAGTGTGTGCCC
GTCTGTTGTGTGACTCTGGTAACTAGAGATCCCTCAGACCCTTTTAGTCAGTGTGGAAAATCTCTAGCAG
TGGCGCCCGAACAGGGACTTGAAAGCGAAAGGGAAACCAGAGGAGCTCTCTCGACGCAGGACTCGGCTTG
CTGAAGCGCGCACGGCAAGAGGCGAGGGGCGGCGACTGGTGAGTACGCCAAAAATTTTGACTAGCGGAGG
CTAGAAGGAGAGAGATGGGTGCGAGAGCGTCAGTATTAAGCGGGGGAGAATTAGATCGCGATGGGAAAAA
ATTCGGTTAAGGCCAGGGGGAAAGAAAAAATATAAATTAAAACATATAGTATGGGCAAGCAGGGAGCTAG
AACGATTCGCAGTTAATCCTGGCCTGTTAGAAACATCAGAAGGCTGTAGACAAATACTGGGACAGCTACA
ACCATCCCTTCAGACAGGATCAGAAGAACTTAGATCATTATATAATACAGTAGCAACCCTCTATTGTGTG
CATCAAAGGATAGAGATAAAAGACACCAAGGAAGCTTTAGACAAGATAGAGGAAGAGCAAAACAAAAGTA
AGACCACCGCACAGCAAGCGGCCGGCCGCGCTGATCTTCAGACCTGGAGGAGGAGATATGAGGGACAATT
GGAGAAGTGAATTATATAAATATAAAGTAGTAAAAATTGAACCATTAGGAGTAGCACCCACCAAGGCAAA
GAGAAGAGTGGTGCAGAGAGAAAAAAGAGCAGTGGGAATAGGAGCTTTGTTCCTTGGGTTCTTGGGAGCA
GCAGGAAGCACTATGGGCGCAGCGTCAATGACGCTGACGGTACAGGCCAGACAATTATTGTCTGGTATAG
TGCAGCAGCAGAACAATTTGCTGAGGGCTATTGAGGCGCAACAGCATCTGTTGCAACTCACAGTCTGGGG
CATCAAGCAGCTCCAGGCAAGAATCCTGGCTGTGGAAAGATACCTAAAGGATCAACAGCTCCTGGGGATT
TGGGGTTGCTCTGGAAAACTCATTTGCACCACTGCTGTGCCTTGGAATGCTAGTTGGAGTAATAAATCTC
TGGAACAGATTTGGAATCACACGACCTGGATGGAGTGGGACAGAGAAATTAACAATTACACAAGCTTAAT
ACACTCCTTAATTGAAGAATCGCAAAACCAGCAAGAAAAGAATGAACAAGAATTATTGGAATTAGATAAA
TGGGCAAGTTTGTGGAATTGGTTTAACATAACAAATTGGCTGTGGTATATAAAATTATTCATAATGATAG
TAGGAGGCTTGGTAGGTTTAAGAATAGTTTTTGCTGTACTTTCTATAGTGAATAGAGTTAGGCAGGGATA
TTCACCATTATCGTTTCAGACCCACCTCCCAACCCCGAGGGGACCCGACAGGCCCGAAGGAATAGAAGAA
GAAGGTGGAGAGAGAGACAGAGACAGATCCATTCGATTAGTGAACGGATCGGCACTGCGTGCGCCAATTC
TGCAGACAAATGGCAGTATTCATCCACAATTTTAAAAGAAAAGGGGGGATTGGGGGGTACAGTGCAGGGG
AAAGAATAGTAGACATAATAGCAACAGACATACAAACTAAAGAATTACAAAAACAAATTACAAAAATTCA
AAATTTTCGGGTTTATTACAGGGACAGCAGAGATCCAGTTTGGTTAGTACCGGGCCCGGTGCTTTGCTCT
GAGCCAGCCCACCAGTTTGGAATGACTCCTTTTTATGACTTGAATTTTCAAGTATAAAGTCTAGTGCTAA
ATTTAATTTGAACAACTGTATAGTTTTTGCTGGTTGGGGGAAGGAAAAAAAATGGTGGCAGTGTTTTTTT
CAGAATTAGAAGTGAAATGAAAACTTGTTGTGTGTGAGGATTTCTAATGACATGTGGTGGTTGCATACTG
AGTGAAGCCGGTGAGCATTCTGCCATGTCACCCCCTCGTGCTCAGTAATGTACTTTACAGAAATCCTAAA
CTCAAAAGATTGATATAAACCATGCTTCTTGTGTATATCCGGTCTCTTCTCTGGGTAGTCTCACTCAGCC
TGCATTTCTGCCAGGGCCCGCTCTAGCCGTTAATTAACTGCAGGAATCTAGTTATTAATAGTAATCAATT
ACGGGGTCATTAGTTCATAGCCCATATATGGAGTTCCGCGTTACATAACTTACGGTAAATGGCCCGCCTG
GCTGACCGCCCAACGACCCCCGCCCATTGACGTCAATAATGACGTATGTTCCCATAGTAACGCCAATAGG
GACTTTCCATTGACGTCAATGGGTGGAGTATTTACGGTAAACTGCCCACTTGGCAGTACATCAAGTGTAT
CATATGCCAAGTACGCCCCCTATTGACGTCAATGACGGTAAATGGCCCGCCTGGCATTATGCCCAGTACA
TGACCTTATGGGACTTTCCTACTTGGCAGTACATCTACGTATTAGTCATCGCTATTACCATGGTCGAGGT
GAGCCCCACGTTCTGCTTCACTCTCCCCATCTCCCCCCCCTCCCCACCCCCAATTTTGTATTTATTTATT
TTTTAATTATTTTGTGCAGCGATGGGGGCGGGGGGGGGGGGGGGGCGCGCGCCAGGCGGGGCGGGGCGGG
GCGAGGGGCGGGGCGGGGCGAGGCGGAGAGGTGCGGCGGCAGCCAATCAGAGCGGCGCGCTCCGAAAGTT
TCCTTTTATGGCGAGGCGGCGGCGGCGGCGGCCCTATAAAAAGCGAAGCGCGCGGCGGGCGGGGAGTCGC
TGCGACGCTGCCTTCGCCCCGTGCCCCGCTCCGCCGCCGCCTCGCGCCGCCCGCCCCGGCTCTGACTGAC
CGCGTTACTCCCACAGGTGAGCGGGCGGGACGGCCCTTCTCCTCCGGGCTGTAATTAGCGCTTGGTTTAA
TGACGGCTTGTTTCTTTTCTGTGGCTGCGTGAAAGCCTTGAGGGGCTCCGGGAGGGCCCTTTGTGCGGGG
GGAGCGGCTCGGGGGGTGCGTGCGTGTGTGTGTGCGTGGGGAGCGCCGCGTGCGGCTCCGCGCTGCCCGG
CGGCTGTGAGCGCTGCGGGCGCGGCGCGGGGCTTTGTGCGCTCCGCAGTGTGCGCGAGGGGAGCGCGGCC
GGGGGCGGTGCCCCGCGGTGCGGGGGGGGCTGCGAGGGGAACAAAGGCTGCGTGCGGGGTGTGTGCGTGG
GGGGGTGAGCAGGGGGTGTGGGCGCGTCGGTCGGGCTGCAACCCCCCCTGCACCCCCCTCCCCGAGTTGC
TGAGCACGGCCCGGCTTCGGGTGCGGGGCTCCGTACGGGGCGTGGCGCGGGGCTCGCCGTGCCGGGCGGG
GGGTGGCGGCAGGTGGGGGTGCCGGGCGGGGCGGGGCCGCCTCGGGCCGGGGAGGGCTCGGGGGAGGGGC
GCGGCGGCCCCCGGAGCGCCGGCGGCTGTCGAGGCGCGGCGAGCCGCAGCCATTGCCTTTTATGGTAATC
GTGCGAGAGGGCGCAGGGACTTCCTTTGTCCCAAATCTGTGCGGAGCCGAAATCTGGGAGGCGCCGCCGC
ACCCCCTCTAGCGGGCGCGGGGCGAAGCGGTGCGGCGCCGGCAGGAAGGAAATGGGCGGGGAGGGCCTTC
GTGCGTCGCCGCGCCGCCGTCCCCTTCTCCCTCTCCAGCCTCGGGGCTGTCCGCGGGGGGACGGCTGCCT
TCGGGGGGGACGGGGCAGGGCGGGGTTCGGCTTCTGGCGTGTGACCGGCGGCTCTAGAGCCTCTGCTAAC
CATGTTCATGCCTTCTTCTTTTTCCTACAGCTCCTGGGCAACGTGCTGGTTATTGTGCTGTCTCATCATT
TTGGCAAAGAATTGATTTGATACCGCGGGCCCGGGATCTCGAACCGGTGCCACCATGGTGGAGTACAAGC
CCACGGTGCGCCTCGCCACCCGCGACGACGTCCCCAGGGCCGTACGCACCCTCGCCGCCGCGTTCGCCGA
CTACCCCGCCACGCGCCACACCGTCGATCCGGACCGCCACATCGAGCGGGTCACCGAGCTGCAAGAACTC
TTCCTCACGCGCGTCGGGCTCGACATCGGCAAGGTGTGGGTCGCGGACGACGGCGCCGCGGTGGCGGTCT
GGACCACGCCGGAGAGCGTCGAAGCGGGGGCGGTGTTCGCCGAGATCGGCCCGCGCATGGCCGAGTTGAG
CGGTTCCCGGCTGGCCGCGCAGCAACAGATGGAAGGCCTCCTGGCGCCGCACCGGCCCAAGGAGCCCGCG
TGGTTCCTGGCCACCGTCGGCGTCTCGCCCGACCACCAGGGCAAGGGTCTGGGCAGCGCCGTCGTGCTCC
CCGGAGTGGAGGCGGCCGAGCGCGCCGGGGTGCCCGCCTTCCTGGAGACCTCCGCGCCCCGCAACCTCCC
CTTCTACGAGCGGCTCGGCTTCACCGTCACCGCCGACGTCGAGGTGCCCGAAGGACCGCGCACCTGGTGC
ATGACCCGCAAGCCCGGTGCCAAACAGAAAATTGTGGCACCAGTGAAACAGACTTTGAATTTTGACCTTC
TCAAGTTGGCGGGAGACGTCGAGTCCAACCCTGGGCCCGGCCCGGTCGCCACCATGGTGAGCAAGGGCGA
GGAGCTGTTCACCGGGGTGGTGCCCATCCTGGTCGAGCTGGACGGCGACGTAAACGGCCACAAGTTCAGC
GTGTCCGGCGAGGGCGAGGGCGATGCCACCTACGGCAAGCTGACCCTGAAGTTCATCTGCACCACCGGCA
AGCTGCCCGTGCCCTGGCCCACCCTCGTGACCACCCTGACCTACGGCGTGCAGTGCTTCAGCCGCTACCC
CGACCACATGAAGCAGCACGACTTCTTCAAGTCCGCCATGCCCGAAGGCTACGTCCAGGAGCGCACCATC
TTCTTCAAGGACGACGGCAACTACAAGACCCGCGCCGAGGTGAAGTTCGAGGGCGACACCCTGGTGAACC
GCATCGAGCTGAAGGGCATCGACTTCAAGGAGGACGGCAACATCCTGGGGCACAAGCTGGAGTACAACTA
CAACAGCCACAACGTCTATATCATGGCCGACAAGCAGAAGAACGGCATCAAGGTGAACTTCAAGATCCGC
CACAACATCGAGGACGGCAGCGTGCAGCTCGCCGACCACTACCAGCAGAACACCCCCATCGGCGACGGCC
CCGTGCTGCTGCCCGACAACCACTACCTGAGCACCCAGTCCGCCCTGAGCAAAGACCCCAACGAGAAGCG
CGATCACATGGTCCTGCTGGAGTTCGTGACCGCCGCCGGGATCACTCTCGGCATGGACGAGCTGTACAAG
TAGGCGGCCGCAAGCCTTGTTAAGTGCTCGCTTCGGCAGCACATATACTATGTTGAATGAGGCTTCAGTA
CTTTACAGAATCGTTGCCTGCACATCTTGGAAACACTTGCTGGGATTACTTCTTCAGGTTAACCCAACAG
AAGGCTCGAGAAGGTATATTGCTGTTGACAGTGAGCGAGCTCCCGTGAATTGGAATCCTAGTGAAGCCAC
AGATGTAGGATTCCAATTCAGCGGGAGCCTGCCTACTGCCTCGGAATTCAAGGGGCTACTTTAGGAGCAA
TTATCTTGTTTACTAAAACTGAATACCTTGCTATCTCTTTGATACATTTTTACAAAGCTGAATTAAAATG
GTATAAATTAAATCACTTTTTTCAATTGGAAGACTAATGCGTTTAAACCACATGTTTAAGGGTTCCGGTT
CCACTAGGTACAATTCGATATCAAGCTTATCGATAATCAACCTCTGGATTACAAAATTTGTGAAAGATTG
ACTGGTATTCTTAACTATGTTGCTCCTTTTACGCTATGTGGATACGCTGCTTTAATGCCTTTGTATCATG
CTATTGCTTCCCGTATGGCTTTCATTTTCTCCTCCTTGTATAAATCCTGGTTGCTGTCTCTTTATGAGGA
GTTGTGGCCCGTTGTCAGGCAACGTGGCGTGGTGTGCACTGTGTTTGCTGACGCAACCCCCACTGGTTGG
GGCATTGCCACCACCTGTCAGCTCCTTTCCGGGACTTTCGCTTTCCCCCTCCCTATTGCCACGGCGGAAC
TCATCGCCGCCTGCCTTGCCCGCTGCTGGACAGGGGCTCGGCTGTTGGGCACTGACAATTCCGTGGTGTT
GTCGGGGAAATCATCGTCCTTTCCTTGGCTGCTCGCCTGTGTTGCCACCTGGATTCTGCGCGGGACGTCC
TTCTGCTACGTCCCTTCGGCCCTCAATCCAGCGGACCTTCCTTCCCGCGGCCTGCTGCCGGCTCTGCGGC
CTCTTCCGCGTCTTCGCCTTCGCCCTCAGACGAGTCGGATCTCCCTTTGGGCCGCCTCCCCGCATCGATA
CCGTCGACCTCGATCGAGACCTAGAAAAACATGGAGCAATCACAAGTAGCAATACAGCAGCTACCAATGC
TGATTGTGCCTGGCTAGAAGCACAAGAGGAGGAGGAGGTGGGTTTTCCAGTCACACCTCAGGTACCAAGC
ATGGGGTAAAGTACTGTTCTCATCACATCATATCAAGGTTATATACCATCAATATTGCCACAGATGTTAC
TTAGCCTTTTAATATTTCTCTAATTTAGTGTATATGCAATGATAGTTCTCTGATTTCTGAGATTGAGTTT
CTCATGTGTAATGATTATTTAGAGTTTCTCTTTCATCTGTTCAAATTTTTGTCTAGTTTTATTTTTTACT
GATTTGTAAGACTTCTTTTTATAATCTGCATATTACAATTCTCTTTACTGGGGTGTTGCAAATATTTTCT
GTCATTCTATGGCCTGACTTTTCTTAATGGTTTTTTAATTTTAAAAATAAGTCTTAATATTCATGCAATC
TAATTAACAATCTTTTCTTTGTGGTTAGGACTTTGAGTCATAAGAAATTTTTCTCTACACTGAAGTCATG
ATGGCATGCTTCTATATTATTTTCTAAAAGATTTAAAGTTTTGCCTTCTCCATTTAGACTTATAATTCAC
TGGAATTTTTTTGTGTGTATGGTATGACATATGGGTTCCCTTTTATTTTTTACATATAAATATATTTCCC
TGTTTTTCTAAAAAAGAAAAAGATCATCATTTTCCCATTGTAAAATGCCATATTTTTTTCATAGGTCACT
TACATATATCAATGGGTCTGTTTCTGAGCTCTACTCTATTTTATCAGCCTCACTGTCTATCCCCACACAT
CTCATGCTTTGCTCTAAATCTTGATATTTAGTGGAACATTCTTTCCCATTTTGTTCTACAAGAATATTTT
TGTTATTGTCTTTTGGGCTTCTATATACATTTTAGAATGAGGTTGGCAAGGTACCTTTAAGACCAATGAC
TTACAAGGCAGCTGTAGATCTTAGCCACTTTTTAAAAGAAAAGGGGGGACTGGAAGGGCTAATTCACTCC
CAGCTGCTTTTTGCCTGTACTGGGTCTCTCTGGTTAGACCAGATCTGAGCCTGGGAGCTCTCTGGCTAAC
TAGGGAACCCACTGCTTAAGCCTCATAAAGCTCGACTGTGCCTTCTAGTTGCCAGCCATCTGTTGTTTGC
CCCTCCCCCGTGCCTTCCTTGACCCTGGAAGGTGCCACTCCCACTGTCCTTTCCTAATAAAATGAGGAAA
TTGCATCGCATTGTCTGAGTAGGTGTCATTCTATTCTGGGGGGTGGGGTGGGGCAGGACAGCAAGGGGGA
GGATTGGGAAGACAATAGCAGGCATGCTGGGGATGCGGTCCGGACTGTACTGGGTCTCTCTGGTTAGACC
AGATCTGAGCCTGGGAGCTCTCTGGCTAACTAGGGAACCCACTGCTTAAGCCTCAATAAAGCTTGCCTTG
AGTGCTTCAAGTAGTGTGTGCCCGTCTGTTGTGTGACTCTGGTAACTAGAGATCCCTCAGACCCTTTTAG
TCAGTGTGGAAAATCTCTAGCAGCATGTGAGCAAAAGGCCAGCAAAAGGCCAGGAACCGTAAAAAGGCCG
CGTTGCTGGCGTTTTTCCATAGGCTCCGCCCCCCTGACGAGCATCACAAAAATCGACGCTCAAGTCAGAG
GTGGCGAAACCCGACAGGACTATAAAGATACCAGGCGTTTCCCCCTGGAAGCTCCCTCGTGCGCTCTCCT
GTTCCGACCCTGCCGCTTACCGGATACCTGTCCGCCTTTCTCCCTTCGGGAAGCGTGGCGCTTTCTCATA
GCTCACGCTGTAGGTATCTCAGTTCGGTGTAGGTCGTTCGCTCCAAGCTGGGCTGTGTGCACGAACCCCC
CGTTCAGCCCGACCGCTGCGCCTTATCCGGTAACTATCGTCTTGAGTCCAACCCGGTAAGACACGACTTA
TCGCCACTGGCAGCAGCCACTGGTAACAGGATTAGCAGAGCGAGGTATGTAGGCGGTGCTACAGAGTTCT
TGAAGTGGTGGCCTAACTACGGCTACACTAGAAGAACAGTATTTGGTATCTGCGCTCTGCTGAAGCCAGT
TACCTTCGGAAAAAGAGTTGGTAGCTCTTGATCCGGCAAACAAACCACCGCTGGTAGCGGTGGTTTTTTT
GTTTGCAAGCAGCAGATTACGCGCAGAAAAAAAGGATCTCAAGAAGATCCTTTGATCTTTTCTACGGGGT
CTGACGCTCAGTGGAACGAAAACTCACGTTAAGGGATTTTGGTCATGAGATTATCAAAAAGGATCTTCAC
CTAGATCCTTTTAAATTAAAAATGAAGTTTTAAATCAATCTAAAGTATATATGAGTAAACTTGGTCTGAC
AGTTACCAATGCTTAATCAGTGAGGCACCTATCTCAGCGATCTGTCTATTTCGTTCATCCATAGTTGCCT
GACTCCCCGTCGTGTAGATAACTACGATACGGGAGGGCTTACCATCTGGCCCCAGTGCTGCAATGATACC
GCGAGACCCACGCTCACCGGCTCCAGATTTATCAGCAATAAACCAGCCAGCCGGAAGGGCCGAGCGCAGA
AGTGGTCCTGCAACTTTATCCGCCTCCATCCAGTCTATTAATTGTTGCCGGGAAGCTAGAGTAAGTAGTT
CGCCAGTTAATAGTTTGCGCAACGTTGTTGCCATTGCTACAGGCATCGTGGTGTCACGCTCGTCGTTTGG
TATGGCTTCATTCAGCTCCGGTTCCCAACGATCAAGGCGAGTTACATGATCCCCCATGTTGTGCAAAAAA
GCGGTTAGCTCCTTCGGTCCTCCGATCGTTGTCAGAAGTAAGTTGGCCGCAGTGTTATCACTCATGGTTA
TGGCAGCACTGCATAATTCTCTTACTGTCATGCCATCCGTAAGATGCTTTTCTGTGACTGGTGAGTACTC
AACCAAGTCATTCTGAGAATAGTGTATGCGGCGACCGAGTTGCTCTTGCCCGGCGTCAATACGGGATAAT
ACCGCGCCACATAGCAGAACTTTAAAAGTGCTCATCATTGGAAAACGTTCTTCGGGGCGAAAACTCTCAA
GGATCTTACCGCTGTTGAGATCCAGTTCGATGTAACCCACTCGTGCACCCAACTGATCTTCAGCATCTTT
TACTTTCACCAGCGTTTCTGGGTGAGCAAAAACAGGAAGGCAAAATGCCGCAAAAAAGGGAATAAGGGCG
ACACGGAAATGTTGAATACTCATACTCTTCCTTTTTCAATATTATTGAAGCATTTATCAGGGTTATTGTC
TCATGAGCGGATACATATTTGAATGTATTTAGAAAAATAAACAAATAGGGGTTCCGCGCACATTTCCCCG
AAAAGTGCCACCTGAC
