>Addgene plasmid #19752 | pLB2 CAG P2Gm | addgene partial sequence | sequence record 25433 | 19752 with EGFP-C
AGCTGTACNNGTAGCGGCCGCAAGCCTTGTTAAGTGCTCGCTTCGGCAGCACATATACTATGTTGAATGA
GGCTTCAGTACTTTACAGAATCGTTGCCTGCACATCTTGGAAACACTTGCTGGGATTACTTCTTCAGGTT
AACCCAACAGAAGGCTCGAGAAGGTATATTGCTGTTGACAGTGAGCGAGCTCCCGTGAATTGGAATCCTA
GTGAAGCCACAGATGTAGGATTCCAATTCAGCGGGAGCCTGCCTACTGCCTCGGAATTCAAGGGGCTACT
TTAGGAGCAATTATCTTGTTTACTAAAACTGAATACCTTGCTATCTCTTTGATACATTTTTACAAAGCTG
AATTAAAATGGTATAAATTAAATCACTTTTTTCAATTGGAAGACTAATGCGTTTAAACCACATGTTTAAG
GGTTCCGGTTCCACTAGGTACAATTCGATATCAAGCTTATCGATAATCAACCTCTGGATTACAAAATTTG
TGAAAGATTGACTGGTATTCTTAACTATGTTGCTCCTTTTACGCTATGTGGATACGCTGCTTTAATGCCT
TTGTATCATGCTATTGCTTCCCGTATGGCTTTCATTTTCTCCTCCTTGTATAAATCCTG
